>Addgene plasmid #104491 | pGP-AAV-syn-FLEX-jGCaMP7s-WPRE | addgene full sequence | sequence record 200288 | Addgene NGS Result
TCGCGTCCGCGCCGCCGCCGGCCCAGCCGGACCGCACCACGCGAGGCGCGAGATAGGGGGGCACGGGCGC
GACCATCTGCGCTGCGGCGCCGGCGACTCAGCGCTGCCTCAGTCTGCGGTGGGCAGCGGAGGAGTCGTGT
CGTGCCTGAGAGCGCAGTCGAATTCAAGCTGCTAGCAAGGATCCCCATAACTTCGTATAAAGTATCCTAT
ACGAAGTTATATCAAAATAGGAAGACCAATGCTTCACCATCGACCCGAATTGCCAAGCATCACCATCGAC
CCATAACTTCGTATAATGTATGCTATACGAAGTTATACTAGAGCTTTCACTTCGCTGTCATCATTTGTAC
AAACTCTTCGTAGTTTACCTGACCATCCCCATCGATGTCTGCTTCCCTGATCATTTCATCAACCTCTTCA
TCTGTTAACTTCTCTCCAAGGTTTGTCATCACGTGGCGAAGCTCTGCTGCACTGATGTAGCCATTGCCAT
CCTTATCAAACACACCGAACGCTTCTCTAATTTCTTCTTCCGTGTCCCTGTATTTCATTTTTCTTGCCAT
CATTGTCAGGAACTCAGGGAAGTCGATTGTGCCGTCACCGTCGGCATCTACTTCATTGATCATGTCCTGC
AGCTCTGCTTCTGTGGGGTTCTGCCCCAGAGACCGCATCACCGTCCCCAGCTCCTTGGTTGTTATTGTCC
CATCCCCGTCCTTGTCAAATAGGGAGAAAAGCTCTTTAAATTCTGCGATCTGCTCTTCAGTCAGTTGGTC
AGGAAGGTTGTACTCCAGCTTGTGCCCCAGGATGTTGCCGTCCTCCTTGAAGTCGATGCCCTTAAGCTCG
ATGCGGTTCACCAGGGTGTCGCCCTCGAACTTCACCTCGGCGCGGGTCTTGTAGTTGCCGTCGTCCTTGA
AGAAGATGGTGCGCTCCTGGATGTAGCCTTCGGGCATGGCGGACTTGAAGAAGTCGTGCTGCTTCATGTG
GTCGGGGTAGCGGCTGAAGCACTGCACGCCGTAGGTCAGGGTGGTCACGAGGGTGGGCCAGGGCACGGGC
AGCTTGCCGGTGGTGCAGATGAACTTCAGGGTCAGCTTGCCGTAGGTGGCATCGCCCTCACCCTCGCCGG
ACACGCTGAACTTGTGGCCGTTTACGTCGCCGTCCAGCTCGACCAGGATGGGCACCACCCCGGTGAACAG
CTCCTCGCCCTTGCTCACCATGCTCCCTCCGGTACCGCCCTTGTACAGCTCGTCCATGCCGAGAGTGATC
CCGGCGGCGGTCACGAACTCCAGCAGGACCATGTGATCGCGCTTCTCGTTGGGGTCTTTCGAAAGTTTGG
ACTGCACGCTCAGGTAGTGGTTGTCGGGCAGCAGCACGGGGCCGTCGCCGATGGGGGTGTTCTGCTGGTA
GTGGTAGGCGAGCTGCACGCCGCCGTCCTCGATGTTGTGGCGGATGTGGAAGTTCGCCTTGATGCCGTTC
TTCTGCTTGTCGGCCTTGATATAGACGTTCTCGAGTGAGCTCAGCCGACCTATCACTCTGACTGCGTGAC
CTGTCTTATTCCACTTACGACGTGATGAGTCGACCATGGTGGCGAGATCCTTATCGTCATCGTCGTACAG
ATCCCGACCCATTTGCTGTCCACCAGTCATGCTAGCCATACCATGATGATGATGATGATGAGAACCCATG
GTGGCGGATCCTAGTATAACTTCGTATAGGATACTTTATACGAAGTTATCATTGGGATTCTTCCTATTTT
GATCCAAGCATCACCATCGACCCTCTAGTCCAGATCTCACCATCGACCCATAACTTCGTATAGCATACAT
TATACGAAGTTATGTCCCTCGAAGAGGTTCGAATTCGATATCAAGCTTATCGATAATCAACCTCTGGATT
ACAAAATTTGTGAAAGATTGACTGGTATTCTTAACTATGTTGCTCCTTTTACGCTATGTGGATACGCTGC
TTTAATGCCTTTGTATCATGCTATTGCTTCCCGTATGGCTTTCATTTTCTCCTCCTTGTATAAATCCTGG
TTGCTGTCTCTTTATGAGGAGTTGTGGCCCGTTGTCAGGCAACGTGGCGTGGTGTGCACTGTGTTTGCTG
ACGCAACCCCCACTGGTTGGGGCATTGCCACCACCTGTCAGCTCCTTTCCGGGACTTTCGCTTTCCCCCT
CCCTATTGCCACGGCGGAACTCATCGCCGCCTGCCTTGCCCGCTGCTGGACAGGGGCTCGGCTGTTGGGC
ACTGACAATTCCGTGGTGTTGTCGGGGAAATCATCGTCCTTTCCTTGGCTGCTCGCCTGTGTTGCCACCT
GGATTCTGCGCGGGACGTCCTTCTGCTACGTCCCTTCGGCCCTCAATCCAGCGGACCTTCCTTCCCGCGG
CCTGCTGCCGGCTCTGCGGCCTCTTCCGCGTCTTCGCCTTCGCCCTCAGACGAGTCGGATCTCCCTTTGG
GCCGCCTCCCCGCATCGATACCGTCGACCTCGACCCGGGCGGCCGCTTCGAGCAGACATGATAAGATACA
TTGATGAGTTTGGACAAACCACAACTAGAATGCAGTGAAAAAAATGCTTTATTTGTGAAATTTGTGATGC
TATTGCTTTATTTGTAACCATTATAAGCTGCAATAAACAAGTTAACAACAACAATTGCATTCATTTTATG
TTTCAGGTTCAGGGGGAGATGTGGGAGGTTTTTTAAAGCAAGTAAAACCTCTACAAATGTGGTAAAATCG
ATAAGGATCTTCCTAGAGCATGGCTACGTAGATAAGTAGCATGGCGGGTTAATCATTAACTACAAGGAAC
CCCTAGTGATGGAGTTGGCCACTCCCTCTCTGCGCGCTCGCTCGCTCACTGACTNCGCTGCGCTCGGTCG
TTCGGCTGCGGCGAGCGGTATCAGCTCACTCAAAGGCGGTAATACGGTTATCCACAGAATCAGGGGATAA
CGCAGGAAAGAACATGTGAGCAAAAGGCCAGCAAAAGGCCAGGAACCGTAAAAAGGCCGCGTTGCTGGCG
TTTTTCCATAGGCTCCGCCCCCCTGACGAGCATCACAAAAATCGACGCTCAAGTCAGAGGTGGCGAAACC
CGACAGGACTATAAAGATACCAGGCGTTTCCCCCTGGAAGCTCCCTCGTGCGCTCTCCTGTTCCGACCCT
GCCGCTTACCGGATACCTGTCCGCCTTTCTCCCTTCGGGAAGCGTGGCGCTTTCTCATAGCTCACGCTGT
AGGTATCTCAGTTCGGTGTAGGTCGTTCGCTCCAAGCTGGGCTGTGTGCACGAACCCCCCGTTCAGCCCG
ACCGCTGCGCCTTATCCGGTAACTATCGTCTTGAGTCCAACCCGGTAAGACACGACTTATCGCCACTGGC
AGCAGCCACTGGTAACAGGATTAGCAGAGCGAGGTATGTAGGCGGTGCTACAGAGTTCTTGAAGTGGTGG
CCTAACTACGGCTACACTAGAAGAACAGTATTTGGTATCTGCGCTCTGCTGAAGCCAGTTACCTTCGGAA
AAAGAGTTGGTAGCTCTTGATCCGGCAAACAAACCACCGCTGGTAGCGGTGGTTTTTTTGTTTGCAAGCA
GCAGATTACGCGCAGAAAAAAAGGATCTCAAGAAGATCCTTTGATCTTTTCTACGGGGTCTGACGCTCAG
TGGAACGAAAACTCACGTTAAGGGATTTTGGTCATGAGATTATCAAAAAGGATCTTCACCTAGATCCTTT
TAAATTAAAAATGAAGTTTTAAATCAATCTAAAGTATATATGAGTAAACTTGGTCTGACAGTTACCAATG
CTTAATCAGTGAGGCACCTATCTCAGCGATCTGTCTATTTCGTTCATCCATAGTTGCCTGACTCCCCGTC
GTGTAGATAACTACGATACGGGAGGGCTTACCATCTGGCCCCAGTGCTGCAATGATACCGCGAGACCCAC
GCTCACCGGCTCCAGATTTATCAGCAATAAACCAGCCAGCCGGAAGGGCCGAGCGCAGAAGTGGTCCTGC
AACTTTATCCGCCTCCATCCAGTCTATTAATTGTTGCCGGGAAGCTAGAGTAAGTAGTTCGCCAGTTAAT
AGTTTGCGCAACGTTGTTGCCATTGCTACAGGCATCGTGGTGTCACGCTCGTCGTTTGGTATGGCTTCAT
TCAGCTCCGGTTCCCAACGATCAAGGCGAGTTACATGATCCCCCATGTTGTGCAAAAAAGCGGTTAGCTC
CTTCGGTCCTCCGATCGTTGTCAGAAGTAAGTTGGCCGCAGTGTTATCACTCATGGTTATGGCAGCACTG
CATAATTCTCTTACTGTCATGCCATCCGTAAGATGCTTTTCTGTGACTGGTGAGTACTCAACCAAGTCAT
TCTGAGAATAGTGTATGCGGCGACCGAGTTGCTCTTGCCCGGCGTCAATACGGGATAATACCGCGCCACA
TAGCAGAACTTTAAAAGTGCTCATCATTGGAAAACGTTCTTCGGGGCGAAAACTCTCAAGGATCTTACCG
CTGTTGAGATCCAGTTCGATGTAACCCACTCGTGCACCCAACTGATCTTCAGCATCTTTTACTTTCACCA
GCGTTTCTGGGTGAGCAAAAACAGGAAGGCAAAATGCCGCAAAAAAGGGAATAAGGGCGACACGGAAATG
TTGAATACTCATACTCTTCCTTTTTCAATATTATTGAAGCATTTATCAGGGTTATTGTCTCATGAGCGGA
TACATATTTGAATGTATTTAGAAAAATAAACAAATAGGGGTTCCGCGCACATTTCCCCGAAAAGTGCCAC
CTAAATTGTAAGCGTTAATATTTTGTTAAAATTCGCGTTAAATTTTTGTTAAATCAGCTCATTTTTTAAC
CAATAGGCCGAAATCGGCAAAATCCCTTATAAATCAAAAGAATAGACCGAGATAGGGT
[37 nt withheld, positions 4889-4925]
AAAGAACGTGGACTCCAACGTCAAAGG
[49 nt withheld, positions 4953-5001]
T
[91 nt withheld, positions 5003-5093]
G
[124 nt withheld, positions 5095-5218]
CCCATTCGCCATTCAGGCTGCGCAACTGTTGGGAAGGGCGATCGGTGCGGGCCTCTTCGCTATTACGCCA
GCTGCGCGCTCGCTCGCTCACTGAGGCCGCCCGGGCAAAGCCCGGGCGTCGGGCGACCTTTGGTCGCCCG
GCCTCAGTGAGCGAGCGAGCGCGCAGAGAGGGAGTGGCCAACTCCATCACTAGGGGTTCCTTGTAGTTAA
TGATTAACCCGCCATGCTACTTATCTACGTAGCCATGCTCTAGGAAGATCTCTGCAGAGGGCCCTGCGTA
TGAGTGCAAGTGGGTTTTAGGACCAGGATGAGGCGGGGTGGGGGTGCCTACCTGACGACCGACCCCGACC
CACTGGACAAGCACCCAACCCCCATTCCCCAAATTGCGCATCCCCTATCAGAGAGGGGGAGGGGAAACAG
GATGCGGCGAGGCGCGTGCGCACTGCCAGCTTCAGCACCGCGGACAGTGCCTTCGCCCCCGCCTGGCGGC
GCGCGCCACCGCCGCCTCAGCACTGAAGGCGCGCTGACGTCACTCGCCGGTCCCCCGCAAACTCCCCTTC
CCGGCCACCTTGG
Features (pLannotate 1.2.2; 18 found; start..end, strand, type, name):
    187..220     -  protein_bind   lox2272: Cre-mediated recombination occurs in the 8-bp core sequence (GGATACTT). lox2272 sites are compatible with each other, but incompatible with loxP or loxN sites (Lee and Saito, 1988). Cre recombinase
    283..316     -  protein_bind   loxP: Cre-mediated recombination occurs in the 8-bp core sequence (GCATACAT). Cre recombinase
    327..1679    -  CDS            GCaMP6s: improved fluorescent protein-based calcium sensor (Chen et al., 2013)
   1696..1729    +  protein_bind   lox2272: Cre-mediated recombination occurs in the 8-bp core sequence (GGATACTT). lox2272 sites are compatible with each other, but incompatible with loxP or loxN sites (Lee and Saito, 1988). Cre recombinase
   1800..1833    +  protein_bind   loxP: Cre-mediated recombination occurs in the 8-bp core sequence (GCATACAT). Cre recombinase
   1851..1875    +  misc_feature   MCS (fragment): pBluescript multiple cloning site
   1875..2463    +  misc_feature   WPRE: woodchuck hepatitis virus posttranscriptional regulatory element
   2464..2483    +  misc_feature   MCS (fragment): pBluescript multiple cloning site
   2512..2633    -  polyA_signal   SV40 poly(A) signal: SV40 polyadenylation signal
   2656..2724    -  CDS            large T antigen (fragment): large T antigen from SV40 (simian virus 40)
   2795..2852    +  repeat_region  AAV2 ITR (fragment): inverted terminal repeat of adeno-associated virus serotype 2 inverted
   3013..3601    -  rep_origin     ori: high-copy-number ColE1/pMB1/pBR322/pUC origin of replication
   3772..4632    -  CDS            AmpR: β-lactamase; bla; confers resistance to ampicillin, carbenicillin, and related antibiotics
   4633..4737    -  promoter       AmpR promoter: bla
   4790..5218    -  rep_origin     f1 ori (sequence partly withheld): f1 bacteriophage origin of replication; arrow indicates direction of (+) strand synthesis
   5223..5292    -  CDS            lacZα (fragment): LacZα fragment of β-galactosidase; lacZ fragment
   5287..5419    -  repeat_region  AAV2 ITR (fragment): inverted terminal repeat of adeno-associated virus serotype 2 inverted
   5501..157     +  promoter       hSyn promoter (across the origin): human synapsin I promoter; confers neuron-specific expression (Kügler et al., 2003)
