[The description below was written by a language model from this plasmid's Addgene catalogue record and pLannotate feature annotations shown in this document.]
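Description:
pGP-AAV-syn-FLEX-jGCaMP7s-WPRE is an AAV transfer plasmid built on the AAV-Syn-FLEX backbone for Cre-dependent, neuron-restricted expression of the genetically encoded calcium indicator jGCaMP7s. It is propagated in bacteria through a ColE1/pUC-type origin with ampicillin selection (AmpR under its own bla promoter), and also carries an f1 phage origin. The catalogue lists it as low copy. The expression cassette lies between two AAV2 inverted terminal repeats, which direct replication and packaging of the intervening DNA into AAV particles. Both ITRs are annotated only as fragments. The sequenced record is 5,791 nt, whereas the catalogue gives a total size of 6,247 bp, a discrepancy the record does not explain.

Within the ITRs, the human synapsin I promoter drives the cassette and confers neuronal specificity. The 1,353 bp sensor coding sequence sits in the reverse orientation relative to the promoter and is flanked on each side by a lox2272 and a loxP site, with the two pairs in opposing orientations. In this FLEX (flip-excision) arrangement, Cre inverts the cassette and then excises one site of each pair, locking the coding sequence in the sense orientation so that expression occurs only in Cre-expressing cells. The annotation tool labels the coding sequence GCaMP6s, reflecting close homology. The catalogue identifies it as jGCaMP7s, a GCaMP3-derived variant carrying T7 epitope, Xpress and 6xHis tags. A WPRE downstream enhances transcript stability and expression, and an SV40 polyadenylation signal follows it. The construct is used to produce AAV for calcium imaging of activity in genetically defined neuronal populations.
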