Addgene plasmid #104491: pGP-AAV-syn-FLEX-jGCaMP7s-WPRE
Purpose: AAV-mediated expression of ultrasensitive protein calcium sensor under the Syn promoter, Cre mediated flip-excision switch
Depositing lab: Douglas Kim & GENIE Project. Depositing organization: HHMI, Janelia Research Campus. Publication: High-performance calcium sensors for imaging activity in neuronal populations and microcompartments. Dana H, Sun Y, Mohar B, Hulse BK, Kerlin AM, Hasseman JP, Tsegaye G, Tsang A, Wong A, Patel R, Macklin JJ, Chen Y, Konnerth A, Jayaraman V, Looger LL, Schreiter ER, Svoboda K, Kim DS. Nat Methods. 2019 Jul;16(7):649-657. doi: 10.1038/s41592-019-0435-6. Epub 2019 Jun 17. PubMed 31209382.
Backbone
  Vector backbone: AAV-Syn-FLEX
  Backbone manufacturer: Scott Sternson
  Backbone size w/o insert (bp): 4894
  Total vector size (bp): 6247
  Vector type: Mammalian Expression, AAV, Cre/Lox
Growth in bacteria
  Bacterial resistance: Ampicillin, 100 μg/mL
  Growth temperature: 30°C
  Growth strain: NEB Stable
  Copy number: Low Copy
Gene/Insert
  Gene/Insert name: jGCaMP7s (alt names: GCaMP3-A52V K78H T302L R303P A317L D380Y T381R S383T R392G; GCaMP3 variant 1473)
  Species: R. norvegicus (rat), G. gallus (chicken); A. victoria (jellyfish)
  Insert size (bp): 1353
  Promoter: Synapsin
  Tag / fusion protein: T7 epitope, Xpress tag, 6xHis
  Cloning method: Restriction Enzyme; 5′ cloning site BsmBI (destroyed during cloning); 3′ cloning site BsmBI (destroyed during cloning)
  Sequencing primers: 5′ ACCACGCGAGGCGCGAGATAG
Terms and licenses: Academic/Nonprofit Terms; Industry Terms: Not Available to Industry
Depositor comments: Please visit https://www.biorxiv.org/content/10.1101/434589v1 for bioRxiv preprint.
How to cite: pGP-AAV-syn-FLEX-jGCaMP7s-WPRE was a gift from Douglas Kim & GENIE Project (Addgene plasmid # 104491 ; http://n2t.net/addgene:104491 ; RRID:Addgene_104491) For viral preps, please replace (Addgene plasmid # 104491) in the above sentence with: (Addgene viral prep # 104491-AAV1), (Addgene viral prep # 104491-AAV9), (Addgene viral prep # 104491-AAVrg), or (Addgene viral prep # 104491-PHPeB)
