>Addgene plasmid #104491 | pGP-AAV-syn-FLEX-jGCaMP7s-WPRE | depositor partial sequence | sequence record 198059 | Insert
ATGGGTTCTCATCATCATCATCATCATGGTATGGCTAGCATGACTGGTGGACAGCAAATGGGTCGGGATC
TGTACGACGATGACGATAAGGATCTCGCCACCATGGTCGACTCATCACGTCGTAAGTGGAATAAGACAGG
TCACGCAGTCAGAGTGATAGGTCGGCTGAGCTCACTCGAGAACGTCTATATCAAGGCCGACAAGCAGAAG
AACGGCATCAAGGCGAACTTCCACATCCGCCACAACATCGAGGACGGCGGCGTGCAGCTCGCCTACCACT
ACCAGCAGAACACCCCCATCGGCGACGGCCCCGTGCTGCTGCCCGACAACCACTACCTGAGCGTGCAGTC
CAAACTTTCGAAAGACCCCAACGAGAAGCGCGATCACATGGTCCTGCTGGAGTTCGTGACCGCCGCCGGG
ATCACTCTCGGCATGGACGAGCTGTACAAGGGCGGTACCGGAGGGAGCATGGTGAGCAAGGGCGAGGAGC
TGTTCACCGGGGTGGTGCCCATCCTGGTCGAGCTGGACGGCGACGTAAACGGCCACAAGTTCAGCGTGTC
CGGCGAGGGTGAGGGCGATGCCACCTACGGCAAGCTGACCCTGAAGTTCATCTGCACCACCGGCAAGCTG
CCCGTGCCCTGGCCCACCCTCGTGACCACCCTGACCTACGGCGTGCAGTGCTTCAGCCGCTACCCCGACC
ACATGAAGCAGCACGACTTCTTCAAGTCCGCCATGCCCGAAGGCTACATCCAGGAGCGCACCATCTTCTT
CAAGGACGACGGCAACTACAAGACCCGCGCCGAGGTGAAGTTCGAGGGCGACACCCTGGTGAACCGCATC
GAGCTTAAGGGCATCGACTTCAAGGAGGACGGCAACATCCTGGGGCACAAGCTGGAGTACAACCTTCCTG
ACCAACTGACTGAAGAGCAGATCGCAGAATTTAAAGAGCTTTTCTCCCTATTTGACAAGGACGGGGATGG
GACAATAACAACCAAGGAGCTGGGGACGGTGATGCGGTCTCTGGGGCAGAACCCCACAGAAGCAGAGCTG
CAGGACATGATCAATGAAGTAGATGCCGACGGTGACGGCACAATCGACTTCCCTGAGTTCCTGACAATGA
TGGCAAGAAAAATGAAATACAGGGACACGGAAGAAGAAATTAGAGAAGCGTTCGGTGTGTTTGATAAGGA
TGGCAATGGCTACATCAGTGCAGCAGAGCTTCGCCACGTGATGACAAACCTTGGAGAGAAGTTAACAGAT
GAAGAGGTTGATGAAATGATCAGGGAAGCAGACATCGATGGGGATGGTCAGGTAAACTACGAAGAGTTTG
TACAAATGATGACAGCGAAG
